Addgene plasmid #229278: pXTK041 [Con-Pro_aadA-Broad_PartType5]
Purpose: XanthoMoClo Golden Gate Part Plasmid for cloning, contains Constitutive-Promoter_aadA-Broad_PartType5
Depositing lab: Michael Springer. Depositing organization: Harvard Medical School. Publication: XanthoMoClo horizontal line A Robust Modular Cloning Genetic Toolkit for the Genera Xanthobacter and Roseixanthobacter. Soltysiak MPM, Ory ALH, Lee AD, Christophersen CE, Jalihal AP, Springer M. ACS Synth Biol. 2025 Apr 18;14(4):1173-1190. doi: 10.1021/acssynbio.4c00806. Epub 2025 Mar 13. PubMed 40080684.
Backbone
  Vector backbone: pXTK
  Vector type: Bacterial Expression
Growth in bacteria
  Bacterial resistance: Ampicillin, 100 μg/mL
  Growth temperature: 37°C
  Growth strain: DH5alpha
  Copy number: Low Copy
Gene/Insert
  Gene/Insert name: aadA Promoter (Broad) (alt name: Constitutive-Promoter_aadA-Broad_PartType5)
  Species: Synthetic
  Cloning method: Restriction Enzyme; 5′ cloning site unknown (unknown if destroyed)
Terms and licenses: Academic/Nonprofit Terms; Industry Terms: Not Available to Industry
How to cite: pXTK041 [Con-Pro_aadA-Broad_PartType5] was a gift from Michael Springer (Addgene plasmid # 229278 ; http://n2t.net/addgene:229278 ; RRID:Addgene_229278)
