[The description below was written by a language model from this plasmid's Addgene catalogue record and pLannotate feature annotations shown in this document.]
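Description:
pXTK041 [Con-Pro_aadA-Broad_PartType5] is a Golden Gate part plasmid from the XanthoMoClo toolkit, a modular cloning system developed for genetic engineering of bacteria in the genera Xanthobacter and Roseixanthobacter. It is built on the pXTK backbone, classed as a bacterial expression vector, and is maintained in E. coli under ampicillin selection. The sequenced plasmid is very compact, at about 1.8 kb. Automated annotation finds only four features: a ColE1/pMB1/pUC-type origin of replication, the bla promoter, the TEM-type beta-lactamase coding sequence that confers ampicillin resistance, and a short bacteriophage fd terminator just downstream of bla. The catalogue lists the plasmid as low copy, whereas the annotation tool labels the origin family as high copy; the record does not resolve this difference.

The payload is a synthetic part described as a constitutive, "broad" version of the aadA promoter, formatted as a Part Type 5 module. aadA is the aminoglycoside adenylyltransferase gene commonly associated with spectinomycin/streptomycin resistance, so this part presumably drives marker expression across hosts, though the record does not say so explicitly. The promoter part itself was not recognised by the annotation software. It most likely sits in one of the short unannotated stretches, such as the region between the origin and the bla promoter, but its exact position, length, the flanking Type IIS restriction sites and the overhangs are not given. The plasmid is not an end-use expression construct. It serves as a storage and donor vector from which the promoter part is released and combined with other toolkit parts in hierarchical Golden Gate assemblies.
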