Features (pLannotate 1.2.2; 4 found; start..end, strand, type, name):
      1..589     +  rep_origin     ori: high-copy-number ColE1/pMB1/pBR322/pUC origin of replication
    757..848     +  promoter       AmpR promoter: bla
    849..1706    +  CDS            bla: BLAT_ECOLX - Experimental evidence at protein level: Swiss-Prot protein existence level 1. TEM-type are the most prevalent beta-lactamases in enterobacteria; they hydrolyze the beta-lactam bond in susceptible beta-lactam antibiotics, thus conferring resistance to penicillins and cephalosporins. TEM-3 and TEM-4 are capable of hydrolyzing cefotaxime and ceftazidime. TEM-5 is capable of hydrolyzing ceftazidime. TEM-6 is capable of hydrolyzing ceftazidime and aztreonam. TEM-8/CAZ-2, TEM- 16/CAZ-7 and TEM-24/CAZ-6 are markedly active against ceftazidime. IRT- 4 shows resistance to beta-lactamase in
   1713..1752    +  terminator     fd terminator: central terminator from bacteriophage fd (Otsuka and Kunisawa, 1982)
>Addgene plasmid #229278 | pXTK041 [Con-Pro_aadA-Broad_PartType5] | addgene full sequence | sequence record 464671 | Addgene NGS Result
TTGAGATCCTTTTTTTCTGCGCGTAATCTGCTGCTTGCAAACAAAAAAACCACCGCTACCAGCGGTGGTT
TGTTTGCCGGATCAAGAGCTACCAACTCTTTTTCCGAAGGTAACTGGCTTCAGCAGAGCGCAGATACCAA
ATACTGTTCTTCTAGTGTAGCCGTAGTTAGGCCACCACTTCAAGAACTCTGTAGCACCGCCTACATACCT
CGCTCTGCTAATCCTGTTACCAGTGGCTGCTGCCAGTGGCGATAAGTCGTGTCTTACCGGGTTGGACTCA
AGACGATAGTTACCGGATAAGGCGCAGCGGTCGGGCTGAACGGGGGGTTCGTGCACACAGCCCAGCTTGG
AGCGAACGACCTACACCGAACTGAGATACCTACAGCGTGAGCTATGAGAAAGCGCCACGCTTCCCGAAGG
GAGAAAGGCGGACAGGTATCCGGTAAGCGGCAGGGTCGGAACAGGAGAGCGCACGAGGGAGCTTCCAGGG
GGAAACGCCTGGTATCTTTATAGTCCTGTCGGGTTTCGCCACCTCTGACTTGAGCGTCGATTTTTGTGAT
GCTCGTCAGGGGGGCGGAGCCTATGGAAAAACGCCAGCAACGCGAGTCGGTCTCTAACGGAACCTTGACC
GAACGCAGCGGTGGTAACGGCGCAGTGGCGGTTTTCATGGCTTGTTATGACTGTTTTTTTGGGGTACAGT
CTTATGTGAGACCAGAGTAGCCCGCCTAATGAGCGGGCTTTTTTTTAATTCCCCTATTTGTTTATTTTTC
TAAATACATTCAAATATGTATCCGCTCATGAGACAATAACCCTGATAAATGCTTCAATAATATTGAAAAA
GGAAGAGTATGAGCATTCAGCATTTTCGTGTGGCGCTGATTCCGTTTTTTGCGGCGTTTTGCCTGCCGGT
GTTTGCGCATCCGGAAACCCTGGTGAAAGTGAAAGATGCGGAAGATCAACTGGGTGCGCGCGTGGGCTAT
ATTGAACTGGATCTGAACAGCGGCAAAATTCTGGAATCTTTTCGTCCGGAAGAACGTTTTCCGATGATGA
GCACCTTTAAAGTGCTGCTGTGCGGTGCGGTTCTGAGCCGTGTGGATGCGGGCCAGGAACAACTGGGCCG
TCGTATTCATTATAGCCAGAACGATCTGGTGGAATATAGCCCGGTGACCGAAAAACATCTGACCGATGGC
ATGACCGTGCGTGAACTGTGCAGCGCGGCGATTACCATGAGCGATAACACCGCGGCGAACCTGCTGCTGA
CGACCATTGGCGGTCCGAAAGAACTGACCGCGTTTCTGCATAACATGGGCGATCATGTGACCCGTCTGGA
TCGTTGGGAACCGGAACTGAACGAAGCGATTCCGAACGATGAACGTGATACCACCATGCCGGCAGCAATG
GCGACCACCCTGCGTAAACTGCTGACGGGTGAGCTGCTGACCCTGGCAAGCCGCCAGCAACTGATTGATT
GGATGGAAGCGGATAAAGTGGCGGGTCCGCTGCTGCGTAGCGCGCTGCCGGCTGGCTGGTTTATTGCGGA
TAAAAGCGGTGCGGGCGAACGTGGCAGCCGTGGCATTATTGCGGCGCTGGGCCCGGATGGTAAACCGAGC
CGTATTGTGGTGATTTATACCACCGGCAGCCAGGCGACGATGGATGAACGTAACCGTCAGATTGCGGAAA
TTGGCGCGAGCCTGATTAAACATTGGTAAACCGATACAATTAAAGGCTCCTTTTGGAGCCTTTTTTTTTG
GACGACCCTTGTCAGATCAAAGGATCTTC
